Addgene plasmid #149493: pKCyR6
Purpose: Broad-Host range expression vector, RK2 and pUC origin, CymR(AM) repressor, PCymRC promoter, mRFP, Spectinomycin Resistance Marker.
Depositing lab: Christopher Reisch. Depositing organization: University of Florida. Publication: A plasmid toolbox for controlled gene expression across the Proteobacteria. Schuster LA, Reisch CR. Nucleic Acids Res. 2021 Jun 14. pii: 6298615. doi: 10.1093/nar/gkab496. PubMed 34125913.
Backbone
  Vector backbone: Unspecified
  Vector type: Bacterial Expression, Synthetic Biology
Growth in bacteria
  Bacterial resistance: Spectinomycin, 50 μg/mL
  Growth temperature: 37°C
  Growth strain: DH5alpha
  Copy number: High Copy
Gene/Insert
  Gene/Insert name: CymR(AM)-mRFP
  Species: Synthetic
  Promoter: PCymRC
  Cloning method: Ligation Independent Cloning
Resource information
  A portion of this plasmid was derived from a plasmid made by: sAJM.1506 was received from Addgene from a deposit by Christopher Voight (Addgene plasmid # 108254)
Terms and licenses: Academic/Nonprofit Terms; Industry Terms: Not Available to Industry
How to cite: pKCyR6 was a gift from Christopher Reisch (Addgene plasmid # 149493 ; http://n2t.net/addgene:149493 ; RRID:Addgene_149493)
