[The description below was written by a language model from this plasmid's Addgene catalogue record and pLannotate feature annotations shown in this document.]
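Description:
pKCyR6 is a 7.4 kb broad-host-range bacterial expression vector from a plasmid toolbox built for controlled gene expression across the Proteobacteria. It carries two replication systems. The first is the IncP/RK2 origin oriV with its trans-acting initiator trfA, which supports maintenance in diverse Gram-negative hosts. The second is a pUC-type ColE1 origin, which gives high copy number in E. coli cloning strains. An IncP oriT with the adjacent traJ gene is also annotated, so the plasmid should be mobilisable by conjugation from a donor that supplies the remaining RK2 transfer functions. Selection is by spectinomycin (and streptomycin) through the aadA adenylyltransferase gene, which is annotated downstream of an AmpR (bla) promoter.

The payload is a cumate-type regulatory module driving a red fluorescent reporter. The CymR(AM) repressor is a variant of the Pseudomonas putida CymR regulator, and part of the plasmid derives from a previously deposited strain. It lies on the reverse strand next to a lacI promoter fragment, which presumably provides constitutive expression. Divergently, the PCymRC promoter region contains two CuO operator sites that CymR binds to block transcription. CymR systems are generally induced with cumate, which releases the repressor, although the record does not name the inducer. An sTRSV hammerhead ribozyme between the operators and the mRFP1 coding sequence likely acts as a self-cleaving insulator that standardises the 5' end of the transcript.

The short annotated fragments of tetR, traI, bla, CmR, lacZα, lacI, ble and the M13 origin appear to be non-functional remnants or weak matches. The construct is suited to characterising inducible expression in different hosts by fluorescence.
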