Features (pLannotate 1.2.2; 22 found; start..end, strand, type, name):
     77..229     -  CDS            tetR (fragment): TETR1_ECOLX - Experimental evidence at protein level: Swiss-Prot protein existence level 1. TetR is the repressor of the tetracycline resistance element; its N-terminal region forms a helix-turn-helix structure and binds DNA. Binding of tetracycline to TetR reduces the repressor affinity for the tetracycline resistance gene (tetA) promoter operator sites. From Escherichia coli.
    249..1397    -  CDS            trfA: trans-acting replication protein that binds to and activates oriV
   1527..1631    -  CDS            traI (fragment): TRAI6_ECOLX - Experimental evidence at protein level: Swiss-Prot protein existence level 1. The initiation process of transfer DNA synthesis requires the interaction of at least three plasmid-specific components (TraH, I, and J) at the transfer origin resulting in the assembly of a specialised nucleoprotein complex - the relaxosome. Site- and strand-specific cleavage at the transfer origin is dependent on TraI and TraJ. From Escherichia coli.
   1669..2040    -  CDS            traJ: oriT-recognizing protein; traJ
   2073..2182    -  oriT           oriT: incP origin of transfer
   2335..2966    +  rep_origin     oriV: incP origin of replication
   3044..3257    +  CDS            bla(M) (fragment): β-lactamase lacking the signal sequence; bla(M); allows cytosolic expression of β-lactamase
   3429..4017    +  rep_origin     ori: high-copy-number ColE1/pMB1/pBR322/pUC origin of replication
   4101..4132    -  CDS            CmR (fragment): chloramphenicol acetyltransferase confers resistance to chloramphenicol
   4132..4209    +  rep_origin     M13 ori (fragment): M13 bacteriophage origin of replication; arrow indicates direction of (+) strand synthesis
   4213..4368    -  CDS            lacZα (fragment): LacZα fragment of β-galactosidase; lacZ fragment
   4372..4980    -  CDS            cymR: CYMR_PSEPU - Experimental evidence at transcript level: Swiss-Prot protein existence level 2. Involved in the repression of the cym and cmt operons which are responsible of the p-cymene degradation. From Pseudomonas putida (Arthrobacter siderocapsulatus).
   5019..5064    -  promoter       lacI promoter (fragment): lacI
   5169..5196    +  protein_bind   CuO: CymR-binding P2 operator sequence from the p-cmt operon of Pseudomonas putida (Mullick et al., 2006) CymR
   5227..5254    +  protein_bind   CuO: CymR-binding P2 operator sequence from the p-cmt operon of Pseudomonas putida (Mullick et al., 2006) CymR
   5258..5307    +  misc_RNA       sTRSV HHRz: hammerhead ribozyme from the tobacco ringspot virus satellite RNA (Khvorova et al., 2003)
   5370..6044    +  CDS            mRFP1: mRFP1 is a basic (constitutively fluorescent) red fluorescent protein published in 2002, derived from Discosoma sp.. It is reported to be a somewhat slowly-maturing monomer with low acid sensitivity.
   6075..6159    -  CDS            lacI (fragment): lac repressor; lacI; The lac repressor binds to the lac operator to inhibit transcription in E. coli. This inhibition can be relieved by adding lactose or isopropyl-β-D-thiogalactopyranoside (IPTG).
   6170..6286    -  CDS            CmR (fragment): chloramphenicol acetyltransferase; cat; confers resistance to chloramphenicol
   6286..6369    -  CDS            ble (fragment): BLE_KLEPN - Experimental evidence at protein level: Swiss-Prot protein existence level 1. Binding protein with a strong affinity to the bleomycin family of antibiotics. Binds to CL990; an antimitotic-antibiotic compound. From Klebsiella pneumoniae.
   6447..7238    -  CDS            SmR: aminoglycoside adenylyltransferase (Murphy, 1985); aadA; confers resistance to spectinomycin and streptomycin
   7239..7330    -  promoter       AmpR promoter: bla
>Addgene plasmid #149493 | pKCyR6 | addgene full sequence | sequence record 314927 | Addgene NGS Result
GGTGGCACTTTTCGGGGATCGTGGAAACGATAGGCCTATGCCATGCGGGTCAAGGCGACTTCCGGCAAGC
TATACGCGCCCTAGAATTGTCAATTTTAATCCTCTGTTTATCGGCAGTTCGTAGAGCGCGCCGTGCGTCC
CGAGCGATACTGAGCGAAGCAAGTGCGTCGAGCAGTGCCCGCTTGTTCCTGAAATGCCAGTAAAGCGCTG
GCTGCTGAACCCCCAGCCGGAACTGACCCCACAAGGCCCTAGCGTTTGCAATGCACCAGGTCATCATTGA
CCCAGGCGTGTTCCACCAGGCCGCTGCCTCGCAACTCTTCGCAGGCTTCGCCGACCTGCTCGCGCCACTT
CTTCACGCGGGTGGAATCCGATCCGCACATGAGGCGGAAGGTTTCCAGCTTGAGCGGGTACGGCTCCCGG
TGCGAGCTGAAATAGTCGAACATCCGTCGGGCCGTCGGCGACAGCTTGCGGTACTTCTCCCATATGAATT
TCGTGTAGTGGTCGCCAGCAAACAGCACGACGATTTCCTCGTCGATCAGGACCTGGCAACGGGACGTTTT
CTTGCCACGGTCCAGGACGCGGAAGCGGTGCAGCAGCGACACCGATTCCAGGTGCCCAACGCGGTCGGAC
GTGAAGCCCATCGCCGTCGCCTGTAGGCGCGACAGGCATTCCTCGGCCTTCGTGTAATACCGGCCATTGA
TCGACCAGCCCAGGTCCTGGCAAAGCTCGTAGAACGTGAAGGTGATCGGCTCGCCGATAGGGGTGCGCTT
CGCGTACTCCAACACCTGCTGCCACACCAGTTCGTCATCGTCGGCCCGCAGCTCGACGCCGGTGTAGGTG
ATCTTCACGTCCTTGTTGACGTGGAAAATGACCTTGTTTTGCAGCGCCTCGCGCGGGATTTTCTTGTTGC
GCGTGGTGAACAGGGCAGAGCGGGCCGTGTCGTTTGGCATCGCTCGCATCGTGTCCGGCCACGGCGCAAT
ATCGAACAAGGAAAGCTGCATTTCCTTGATCTGCTGCTTCGTGTGTTTCAGCAACGCGGCCTGCTTGGCC
TCGCTGACCTGTTTTGCCAGGTCCTCGCCGGCGGTTTTTCGCTTCTTGGTCGTCATAGTTCCTCGCGTGT
CGATGGTCATCGACTTCGCCAAACCTGCCGCCTCCTGTTCGAGACGACGCGAACGCTCCACGGCGGCCGA
TGGCGCGGGCAGGGCAGGGGGAGCCAGTTGCACGCTGTCGCGCTCGATCTTGGCCGTAGCTTGCTGGACC
ATCGAGCCGACGGACTGGAAGGTTTCGCGGGGCGCACGCATGACGGTGCGGCTTGCGATGGTTTCGGCAT
CCTCGGCGGAAAACCCCGCGTCGATCAGTTCTTGCCTGTATGCCTTCCGGTCAAACGTCCGATTCATTCA
CCCTCCTTGCGGGATTGCCCCGACTCACGCCGGGGCAATGTGCCCTTATTCCTGATTTGACCCGCCTGGT
GCCTTGGTGTCCAGATAATCCACCTTATCGGCAATGAAGTCGGTCCCGTAGACCGTCTGGCCGTCCTTCT
CGTACTTGGTATTCCGAATCTTGCCCTGCACGAATACCAGCTCCGCGAAGTCGCTCTTCTTGATGGAGCG
CATGGGGACGTGCTTGGCAATCACGCGCACCCCCCGGCCGTTTTAGCGGCTAAAAAAGTCATGGCTCTGC
CCTCGGGCGGACCACGCCCATCATGACCTTGCCAAGCTCGTCCTGCTTCTCTTCGATCTTCGCCAGCAGG
GCGAGGATCGTGGCATCACCGAACCGCGCCGTGCGCGGGTCGTCGGTGAGCCAGAGTTTCAGCAGGCCGC
CCAGGCGGCCCAGGTCGCCATTGATGCGGGCCAGCTCGCGGACGTGCTCATAGTCCACGACGCCCGTGAT
TTTGTAGCCCTGGCCGACGGCCAGCAGGTAGGCCTACAGGCTCATGCCGGCCGCCGCCGCCTTTTCCTCA
ATCGCTCTTCGTTCGTCTGGAAGGCAGTACACCTTGATAGGTGGGCTGCCCTTCCTGGTTGGCTTGGTTT
CATCAGCCATCCGCTTGCCCTCATCTGTTACGCCGGCGGTAGCCGGCCAGCCTCGCAGAGCAGGATTCCC
GTTGAGCACCGCCAGGTGCGAATAAGGGACAGTGAAGAAGGAACACCCGCTCGCGGGTGGGCCTACTTCA
CCTATCCTGCCCGGCTGACGCCGTTGGATACACCAAGGAAAGTCTACACGAACCCTTTGGCAAAATCCTG
TATATCGTGCGAAAAAGGATGGATATACCGAAAAAATCGCTATAATGACCCCGAAGCAGGGTTATGCAGC
GGAAAAGATCCGTCGACCCTTTCCGACGCTCACCGGGCTGGTTGCCCTCGCCGCTGGGCTGGCGGCCGTC
TATGGCCCTGCAAACGCGCCAGAAACGCCGTCGAAGCCGTGTGCGAGACACCGCGGCCGCCGGCGTTGTG
GATACCTCGCGGAAAACTTGGCCCTCACTGACAGATGAGGGGCGGACGTTGACACTTGAGGGGCCGACTC
ACCCGGCGCGGCGTTGACAGATGAGGGGCAGGCTCGATTTCGGCCGGCGACGTGGAGCTGGCCAGCCTCG
CAAATCGGCGAAAACGCCTGATTTTACGCGAGTTTCCCACAGATGATGTGGACAAGCCTGGGGATAAGTG
CCCTGCGGTATTGACACTTGAGGGGCGCGACTACTGACAGATGAGGGGCGCGATCCTTGACACTTGAGGG
GCAGAGTGCTGACAGATGAGGGGCGCACCTATTGACATTTGAGGGGCTGTCCACAGGCAGAAAATCCAGC
ATTTGCAAGGGTTTCCGCCCGTTTTTCGGCCACCGCTAACCTGTCTTTTAACCTGCTTTTAAACCAATAT
TTATAAACCTTGTTTTTAACCAGGGCTGCGCCCTGTGCGCGTGACCGCGCACGCCGAAGGGGGGTGCCCC
CCCTTCTCGAACCCTCCCGGCCCGCTAACGCGGGCCTCCCATCCCCCCAGGGGCTGCGCCCCTCGGCCGC
GAACGGCCTCACCCCAAAAATGGCAGCCAAGCTGACCACTTCTGCGCTCGGCCCTTCCGGCTGGCTGGTT
TATTGCTGATAAATCTGGAGCCGGTGAGCGTGGGTCTCGCGGTATCATTGCAGCACTGGGGCCAGATGGT
AAGCCCTCCCGTATCGTAGTTATCTACACGACGGGGAGTCAGGCAACTATGGATGAACGAAATAGACAGA
TCGCTGAGATAGGTGCCTCACTGATTAAGCATTGGTAACTGTCAGACCAAGTTTACTCATATATACTTTA
GATTGATTTAAAACTTCATTTTTAATTTAAAAGGATCTAGGTGAAGATCCTTTTTGATAATCTCATGACC
AAAATCCCTTAACGTGAGTTTTCGTTCCACTGAGCGTCAGACCCCGTAGAAAAGATCAAAGGATCTTCTT
GAGATCCTTTTTTTCTGCGCGTAATCTGCTGCTTGCAAACAAAAAAACCACCGCTACCAGCGGTGGTTTG
TTTGCCGGATCAAGAGCTACCAACTCTTTTTCCGAAGGTAACTGGCTTCAGCAGAGCGCAGATACCAAAT
ACTGTTCTTCTAGTGTAGCCGTAGTTAGGCCACCACTTCAAGAACTCTGTAGCACCGCCTACATACCTCG
CTCTGCTAATCCTGTTACCAGTGGCTGCTGCCAGTGGCGATAAGTCGTGTCTTACCGGGTTGGACTCAAG
ACGATAGTTACCGGATAAGGCGCAGCGGTCGGGCTGAACGGGGGGTTCGTGCACACAGCCCAGCTTGGAG
CGAACGACCTACACCGAACTGAGATACCTACAGCGTGAGCTATGAGAAAGCGCCACGCTTCCCGAAGGGA
GAAAGGCGGACAGGTATCCGGTAAGCGGCAGGGTCGGAACAGGAGAGCGCACGAGGGAGCTTCCAGGGGG
AAACGCCTGGTATCTTTATAGTCCTGTCGGGTTTCGCCACCTCTGACTTGAGCGTCGATTTTTGTGATGC
TCGTCAGGGGGGCGGAGCCTATGGAAAAACGCCAGCAACGCGGCCTTTTTACGGTTCCTGGCCTTTTGCT
GGCCTTTTCGTTTAAGGGCACCAATAACTGCCTTAAAAAAATTACGCCCCGCCCTGCCACTCATCGCAGT
ACGGCCTATTGGTTAAAAAATGAGCTGATTTAACAAAAATTTAACGCGAATTTTAACAAAATATTAACGC
TTACAATTTCCATTCGCCATTCAGGCTGCGCAACTGTTTGGAAGGGCGATCGGTGCGGGCCTCTTCGCTA
TTACGCCAGCTGGCGAAAGGGGGATGTGCTGCAAGGCGATTAAGTTGGGTAACGCCAGGGTTTTCCCAGT
CACGACGTTGTAAAACGACGGCCAGTGATCAACGTTTGAATTTTGCATAACGTTCACGTGCAATTTCCAG
GGTGCTATTACGCACACGTTCAAAACGTTCTTTATCTTTCTGCCACAGGCTACGAACTACCAGACCACGA
ACGCTGTTAAAAATCAGCCACAGAATATCTTCGGCATCATCACGGCTCAGACCACGGCTCACCAGCACAC
CCAGCCACATATCTTCAACAACAAAACGATTACGTTCAACGGTACGCTGAATACCTTCACGCAGTGCCGG
ATCACGATCTGCTGCAACAATCAGATCCAGGCCGATGCTAAAATCATCATCCAGAAAAAATTCTGCTGCA
TCATCCAGCATCTGCTGAATAACATCATCTTCCGGTTTCAGTTTTGCCAGACGTGCACGGCTACGTTCGG
TAATCTGCTCATACAGCCATTCAAAGGTTGCCAGCAGCAGTTCCAGTTTGGTCGGAAAATGATGGCTCTG
TGCACCACGGCTAACACCGGCTGCACCCGGAACATCTGCAATACGAAAACCTGCATAACCTTTTTCACGC
AGAACACCCAGTGCTGCTGCAATCAGTTTACCCTGGGTTTCCATTGCACGTTCTGCCTGGGTACGACGTT
TCGGGCTCATAAGAATCTCCGTTTGGTATTTACTATGAATATTCCATTGGGCGCTATCATGCCATACCGC
GAAAGGTTTTGCGCCATTCGATGGCGCGCCGCCCCAATTATTGAAGGCCTCCCTAACGGGGGGCCTTTTT
TTGTTTCTGGTCTCCCGCTTAACGATCGTTGGCTGGGATACATATGTCAATGTACCGGAACAAACAGACA
ATCTGGTCTGTTTGTATTATGGAAAATTTTTCTGTATAATAGATTCAACAAACAGACAATCTGGTCTGTT
TGTAAAGCTGTCACCGGATGTGCTTTCCGGTCTGATGAGTCCGTGAGGACGAAACAGCCTCTACAAATAA
TTTTGTTTAAGAACTGGGAAGAGCGCAGATTAAAGAGGAGAAATACTAGATGGCTTCCTCCGAAGACGTT
ATCAAAGAGTTCATGCGTTTCAAAGTTCGTATGGAAGGTTCCGTTAACGGTCACGAGTTCGAAATCGAAG
GTGAAGGTGAAGGTCGTCCGTACGAAGGTACCCAGACCGCTAAACTGAAAGTTACCAAAGGTGGTCCGCT
GCCGTTCGCTTGGGACATCCTGTCCCCGCAGTTCCAGTACGGTTCCAAAGCTTACGTTAAACACCCGGCT
GACATCCCGGACTACCTGAAACTGTCCTTCCCGGAAGGTTTCAAATGGGAACGTGTTATGAACTTCGAAG
ACGGTGGTGTTGTTACCGTTACCCAGGACTCCTCCCTGCAAGACGGTGAGTTCATCTACAAAGTTAAACT
GCGTGGTACCAACTTCCCGTCCGACGGTCCGGTTATGCAGAAAAAAACCATGGGTTGGGAAGCTTCCACC
GAACGTATGTACCCGGAAGACGGTGCTCTGAAAGGTGAAATCAAAATGCGTCTGAAACTGAAAGACGGTG
GTCACTACGACGCTGAAGTTAAAACCACCTACATGGCTAAAAAACCGGTTCAGCTGCCGGGTGCTTACAA
AACCGACATCAAACTGGACATCACCTCCCACAACGAAGACTACACCATCGTTGAACAGTACGAACGTGCT
GAAGGTCGTCACTCCACCGGTGCTTAATAACGCTGATAGTGCTAGTGTAGATCGCGCTTTCCAGTCGGGA
AACCTGTCGTGCCAGCTGCATTAATGAATCGGCCAACGCGCGGGGAGAGGCGGTTTGCGTATTGGGCGCA
TGCATAAAAACTGTTGTAATTCATTAAGCATTCTGCCGACATGGAAGCCATCACAAACGGCATGATGAAC
CTGAATCGCCAGCGGCATCAGCACCTTGTCGCCTTGCTTATAATATTTGCCCATGGGGGTGGGCGAAGAA
CTCCAGCATGAGATCCCCGCGCTGGAGGATCATCCAGCCGGCGTCCCGGAAAACGATTCCGAAGCTTAAC
GACCCTGCCCTGAACCGACGACCGGGTCATCGTGGCCGGATCTTGCGGCCCCTCGGCTTGAACGAATTGT
TAGACATTATTTGCCGACTACCTTGGTGATCTCGCCTTTCACGTAGTGGACAAATTCTTCCAACTGATCT
GCGCGCGAGGCCAAGCGATCTTCTTCTTGTCCAAGATAAGCCTGTCTAGCTTCAAGTATGACGGGCTGAT
ACTGGGCCGGCAGGCGCTCCATTGCCCAGTCGGCAGCGACATCCTTCGGCGCGATTTTGCCGGTTACTGC
GCTGTACCAAATGCGGGACAACGTAAGCACTACATTTCGCTCATCGCCAGCCCAGTCGGGCGGCGAGTTC
CATAGCGTTAAGGTTTCATTTAGCGCCTCAAATAGATCCTGTTCAGGAACCGGATCAAAGAGTTCCTCCG
CCGCTGGACCTACCAAGGCAACGCTATGTTCTCTTGCTTTTGTCAGCAAGATAGCCAGATCAATGTCGAT
CGTGGCTGGCTCGAAGATACCTGCAAGAATGTCATTGCGCTGCCATTCTCCAAATTGCAGTTCGCGCTTA
GCTGGATAACGCCACGGAATGATGTCGTCGTGCACAACAATGGTGACTTCTACAGCGCGGAGAATCTCGC
TCTCTCCAGGGGAAGCCGAAGTTTCCAAAAGGTCGTTGATCAAAGCTCGCCGCGTTGTTTCATCAAGCCT
TACGGTCACCGTAACCAGCAAATCAATATCACTGTGTGGCTTCAGGCCGCCATCCACTGCGGAGCCGTAC
AAATGTACGGCCAGCAACGTCGGTTCGAGATGGCGCTCGATGACGCCAACTACCTCTGATAGTTGAGTCG
ATACTTCGGCGATCACCGCTTCCCTCATACTCTTCCTTTTTCAATATTATTGAAGCATTTATCAGGGTTA
TTGTCTCATGAGCGGATACATATTTGAATGTATTTAGAAAAATAAACAAATAGCTAGCTCACTCGGTCGC
TACGGTCCAGATAGCCCAGTAGCTGACATTCATCCCA
